>Addgene plasmid #148875 | pT7-V5-SBP-C1-HsZNF598-del611-714-siRNAres_AH | depositor full sequence | sequence record 291323 | Full Sequence
TAGTTATTAATAGTAATCAATTACGGGGTCATTAGTTCATAGCCCATATATGGAGTTCCGCGTTACATAA
CTTACGGTAAATGGCCCGCCTGGCTGACCGCCCAACGACCCCCGCCCATTGACGTCAATAATGACGTATG
TTCCCATAGTAACGCCAATAGGGACTTTCCATTGACGTCAATGGGTGGAGTATTTACGGTAAACTGCCCA
CTTGGCAGTACATCAAGTGTATCATATGCCAAGTACGCCCCCTATTGACGTCAATGACGGTAAATGGCCC
GCCTGGCATTATGCCCAGTACATGACCTTATGGGACTTTCCTACTTGGCAGTACATCTACGTATTAGTCA
TCGCTATTACCATGGTGATGCGGTTTTGGCAGTACATCAATGGGCGTGGATAGCGGTTTGACTCACGGGG
ATTTCCAAGTCTCCACCCCATTGACGTCAATGGGAGTTTGTTTTGGCACCAAAATCAACGGGACTTTCCA
AAATGTCGTAACAACTCCGCCCCATTGACGCAAATGGGCGGTAGGCGTGTACGGTGGGAGGTCTATATAA
GCAGAGCTCTCTGGCTAACTAGAGAACCCACTGCTTACTGGCTTATCGAAATTAATACGACTCACTATAG
GGAGACCCAAGCTCTAGCGCTACCGGTCGCCACCATGGGTAAGCCTATCCCTAACCCTCTCCTCGGTCTC
GATTCTACGCCCGGAAGCGGTAGCGGTACGATGGACGAGAAGACCACCGGCTGGGGGGGCGGCCACGTGG
TGGAGGGCCTGGCCGGCGAGCTGGAGCAGCTGCGGGCCAGGCTGGAGCACCACCCTCAGGGCCAGCGGGA
GCCCAGATCTCGAGCTATGGCGGCGGCGGGGGGCGCCGAGGGGCGGCGCGCGGCCCTGGAGGCGGCGGCG
GCGGCAGCTCCTGAGCGGGGAGGCGGGAGCTGCGTGCTGTGCTGCGGAGACCTGGAGGCCACGGCGCTGG
GCCGCTGCGACCACCCGGTGTGCTACCGCTGCTCTACCAAGATGCGGGTGCTCTGCGAGCAGCGCTACTG
CGCCGTGTGCCGCGAGGAGCTGCGCCAGGTGGTCTTTGGGAAGAAGCTTCCTGCCTTTGCCACCATCCCC
ATCCACCAGCTGCAGCATGAGAAGAAATATGATATCTACTTTGCAGATGGAAAGGTGTACGCATTGTACA
GGCAGCTGCTGCAGCACGAGTGCCCGCGGTGCCCCGAGCTGCCACCTTTCAGCCTCTTCGGGGACCTGGA
GCAGCACATGCGGAGGCAGCATGAGCTCTTCTGCTGCCGTCTGTGCCTCCAGCACCTCCAGATCTTCACA
TATGAGCGCAAGTGGTACTCGCGCAAGGACCTGGCCCGGCATCGCATGCAGGGTGACCCCGATGACACGT
CGCACCGTGGGCACCCGCTCTGCAAGTTCTGTGACGAGCGCTACCTGGACAATGATGAGCTGCTTAAGCA
CCTGCGCCGCGACCACTACTTCTGCCACTTCTGCGACTCGGACGGGGCCCAGGACTACTACAGCGACTAT
GCCTACCTGCGTGAGCACTTCCGGGAGAAGCACTTTCTGTGTGAGGAAGGCCGCTGCAGCACGGAGCAGT
TCACCCACGCCTTCCGCACCGAGATCGACCTCAAGGCCCACAGGACGGCCTGCCACAGTCGCAGCCGCGC
CGAGGCACGCCAGAACCGCCACATCGACCTGCAGTTCAGCTACGCGCCACGGCACTCGCGCCGGAACGAG
GGGGTCGTTGGTGGCGAAGACTACGAGGAGGTGGACAGGTACAGCCGCCAGGGCCGAGTGGCCCGGGCTG
GCACTCGCGGAGCCCAGCAGAGCCGCCGAGGAAGCTGGAGGTACAAAAGGGAAGAAGAGGACCGAGAAGT
AGCAGCTGCTGTCCGGGCCTCCGTGGCCGCACAGCAGCAGGAGGAGGCCCGAAGAAGCGAAGACCAGGAG
GAAGGCGGTAGGCCAAAAAAGGAAGAAGCGGCGGCGCGGGGACCTGAGGATCCCCGTGGCCCCCGGCGCT
CACCCCGGACTCAGGGCGAAGGCCCAGGCCCCAAGGAAACCTCGACAAATGGTCCTGTAAGCCAAGAAGC
CTTCTCGGTGACAGGCCCAGCCGCCCCAGGGTGTGTGGGGGTGCCAGGCGCCCTCCCACCACCCAGCCCG
AAGCTCAAGGACGAAGACTTCCCCAGCCTCTCTGCCTCCACTTCCTCCTCCTGCTCCACTGCAGCAACCC
CGGGCCCTGTGGGGTTGGCGCTGCCGTACGCCATCCCTGCCAGAGGCAGGAGTGCCTTCCAGGAGGAGGA
CTTCCCCGCCCTGGTGTCCTCGGTGCCCAAGCCTGGCACCGCCCCCACCAGCCTTGTCTCTGCCTGGAAC
AGCAGCAGTAGCAGCAAGAAGGTAGCACAGCCCCCACTCTCGGCGCAGGCTACCGGCAGCGGCCAGCCCA
CCAGGAAGGCTGGGAAGGGGAGCAGGGGCGGCAGGAAGGGCGGCCCGCCCTTCACACAGGAGGAGGAGGA
GGACGGCGGCCCGGCCCTGCAGGAGCTTCTGAGCACACGCCCCACGGGCTCCGTCTCCTCCACACTGGGG
CTGGCCTCCATCCAACCCTCTAAAGTTGGGAAGAAGAAGAAAGTGGGCTCGGAGAAGCCAGGCACCACAT
TGCCACAGCCCCCGCCCGCTACCTGTTCTGGCCTTCTGCCTAGCCCCCACCCGGCCTGTGTCCCCAGCCC
CGCCACCACCACCACCACAAAAGCACCCAGGCTGCTGCCTGCCCCACGGGCGTACCTAGTCCCCGAGAAC
TTCCGGGAGAGGAACCTTCAGCTCATCCAGTCCATCAGGGACTTCCTGCAGAGCGACGAGGCCCGCTTCA
GCGAGTTCAAGAGCCACTCAGGGGAGTTCAGACAGGGCCTGATCTCCGCAGCCCAGTATTACAAGAGTTG
CCGGGACCTGCTGGGGGAGAATTTCCAGAAGGTCTTTAATGAGCTGCTGGTCCTGCTGCCCGACACGGCC
AAGCAGCAGGAGCTCCTGTCTGCACACACGGACTTCTGCAACCGCGAGAAGCCTCTGAGCACCAAGTCCA
AGAAGAACAAGAAGAGCGCGTGGCAGGCCACCACCCAGCAGGCGGGCCTGGACTGCCGTGTGTGCCCCAC
CTGCCAGCAGGTGCTCGCGCATGGCGATGCCAGCAGCCACCAGGCGCTGCATGCTGCCCGGGACGACGAC
TTCCCCTCCCTGCAAGCCATCGCCAGGATCATCACGTAGGAATTCTGCAGTCGACGGTACCGCGGGCCCG
GGATCCACCGGATCTAGATAACTGATCATAATCAGCCATACCACATTTGTAGAGGTTTTACTTGCTTTAA
AAAACCTCCCACACCTCCCCCTGAACCTGAAACATAAAATGAATGCAATTGTTGTTGTTAACTTGTTTAT
TGCAGCTTATAATGGTTACAAATAAAGCAATAGCATCACAAATTTCACAAATAAAGCATTTTTTTCACTG
CATTCTAGTTGTGGTTTGTCCAAACTCATCAATGTATCTTAACGCGTAAATTGTAAGCGTTAATATTTTG
TTAAAATTCGCGTTAAATTTTTGTTAAATCAGCTCATTTTTTAACCAATAGGCCGAAATCGGCAAAATCC
CTTATAAATCAAAAGAATAGACCGAGATAGGGT
[37 nt withheld, positions 3674-3710]
AAAGAACGTGGACTCCAACGTCAAAGG
[49 nt withheld, positions 3738-3786]
T
[91 nt withheld, positions 3788-3878]
G
[124 nt withheld, positions 3880-4003]
CAGGTGGCACTTTTCGGGGAAATGTGCGCGGAACCCCTATTTGTTTATTTTTCTAAATACATTCAAATAT
GTATCCGCTCATGAGACAATAACCCTGATAAATGCTTCAATAATATTGAAAAAGGAAGAGTCCTGAGGCG
GAAAGAACCAGCTGTGGAATGTGTGTCAGTTAGGGTGTGGAAAGTCCCCAGGCTCCCCAGCAGGCAGAAG
TATGCAAAGCATGCATCTCAATTAGTCAGCAACCAGGTGTGGAAAGTCCCCAGGCTCCCCAGCAGGCAGA
AGTATGCAAAGCATGCATCTCAATTAGTCAGCAACCATAGTCCCGCCCCTAACTCCGCCCATCCCGCCCC
TAACTCCGCCCAGTTCCGCCCATTCTCCGCCCCATGGCTGACTAATTTTTTTTATTTATGCAGAGGCCGA
GGCCGCCTCGGCCTCTGAGCTATTCCAGAAGTAGTGAGGAGGCTTTTTTGGAGGCCTAGGCTTTTGCAAA
GATCGATCAAGAGACAGGATGAGGATCGTTTCGCATGATTGAACAAGATGGATTGCACGCAGGTTCTCCG
GCCGCTTGGGTGGAGAGGCTATTCGGCTATGACTGGGCACAACAGACAATCGGCTGCTCTGATGCCGCCG
TGTTCCGGCTGTCAGCGCAGGGGCGCCCGGTTCTTTTTGTCAAGACCGACCTGTCCGGTGCCCTGAATGA
ACTGCAAGACGAGGCAGCGCGGCTATCGTGGCTGGCCACGACGGGCGTTCCTTGCGCAGCTGTGCTCGAC
GTTGTCACTGAAGCGGGAAGGGACTGGCTGCTATTGGGCGAAGTGCCGGGGCAGGATCTCCTGTCATCTC
ACCTTGCTCCTGCCGAGAAAGTATCCATCATGGCTGATGCAATGCGGCGGCTGCATACGCTTGATCCGGC
TACCTGCCCATTCGACCACCAAGCGAAACATCGCATCGAGCGAGCACGTACTCGGATGGAAGCCGGTCTT
GTCGATCAGGATGATCTGGACGAAGAGCATCAGGGGCTCGCGCCAGCCGAACTGTTCGCCAGGCTCAAGG
CGAGCATGCCCGACGGCGAGGATCTCGTCGTGACCCATGGCGATGCCTGCTTGCCGAATATCATGGTGGA
AAATGGCCGCTTTTCTGGATTCATCGACTGTGGCCGGCTGGGTGTGGCGGACCGCTATCAGGACATAGCG
TTGGCTACCCGTGATATTGCTGAAGAGCTTGGCGGCGAATGGGCTGACCGCTTCCTCGTGCTTTACGGTA
TCGCCGCTCCCGATTCGCAGCGCATCGCCTTCTATCGCCTTCTTGACGAGTTCTTCTGAGCGGGACTCTG
GGGTTCGAAATGACCGACCAAGCGACGCCCAACCTGCCATCACGAGATTTCGATTCCACCGCCGCCTTCT
ATGAAAGGTTGGGCTTCGGAATCGTTTTCCGGGACGCCGGCTGGATGATCCTCCAGCGCGGGGATCTCAT
GCTGGAGTTCTTCGCCCACCCTAGGGGGAGGCTAACTGAAACACGGAAGGAGACAATACCGGAAGGAACC
CGCGCTATGACGGCAATAAAAAGACAGAATAAAACGCACGGTGTTGGGTCGTTTGTTCATAAACGCGGGG
TTCGGTCCCAGGGCTGGCACTCTGTCGATACCCCACCGAGACCCCATTGGGGCCAATACGCCCGCGTTTC
TTCCTTTTCCCCACCCCACCCCCCAAGTTCGGGTGAAGGCCCAGGGCTCGCAGCCAACGTCGGGGCGGCA
GGCCCTGCCATAGCCTCAGGTTACTCATATATACTTTAGATTGATTTAAAACTTCATTTTTAATTTAAAA
GGATCTAGGTGAAGATCCTTTTTGATAATCTCATGACCAAAATCCCTTAACGTGAGTTTTCGTTCCACTG
AGCGTCAGACCCCGTAGAAAAGATCAAAGGATCTTCTTGAGATCCTTTTTTTCTGCGCGTAATCTGCTGC
TTGCAAACAAAAAAACCACCGCTACCAGCGGTGGTTTGTTTGCCGGATCAAGAGCTACCAACTCTTTTTC
CGAAGGTAACTGGCTTCAGCAGAGCGCAGATACCAAATACTGTCCTTCTAGTGTAGCCGTAGTTAGGCCA
CCACTTCAAGAACTCTGTAGCACCGCCTACATACCTCGCTCTGCTAATCCTGTTACCAGTGGCTGCTGCC
AGTGGCGATAAGTCGTGTCTTACCGGGTTGGACTCAAGACGATAGTTACCGGATAAGGCGCAGCGGTCGG
GCTGAACGGGGGGTTCGTGCACACAGCCCAGCTTGGAGCGAACGACCTACACCGAACTGAGATACCTACA
GCGTGAGCTATGAGAAAGCGCCACGCTTCCCGAAGGGAGAAAGGCGGACAGGTATCCGGTAAGCGGCAGG
GTCGGAACAGGAGAGCGCACGAGGGAGCTTCCAGGGGGAAACGCCTGGTATCTTTATAGTCCTGTCGGGT
TTCGCCACCTCTGACTTGAGCGTCGATTTTTGTGATGCTCGTCAGGGGGGCGGAGCCTATGGAAAAACGC
CAGCAACGCGGCCTTTTTACGGTTCCTGGCCTTTTGCTGGCCTTTTGCTCACATGTTCTTTCCTGCGTTA
TCCCCTGATTCTGTGGATAACCGTATTACCGCCATGCAT
Features (pLannotate 1.2.2; 18 found; start..end, strand, type, name):
     61..364     +  enhancer       CMV enhancer: human cytomegalovirus immediate early enhancer
    365..568     +  promoter       CMV promoter: human cytomegalovirus (CMV) immediate early promoter
    564..597     +  LTR            5' LTR (truncated) (fragment): truncated 5' long terminal repeat (LTR) from HIV-1
    613..631     +  promoter       T7 promoter: promoter for bacteriophage T7 RNA polymerase
    668..709     +  CDS            V5 tag: epitope tag from simian virus 5
    731..844     +  CDS            SBP: streptavidin-binding peptide selected from a peptide library; binds streptavidin with nanomolar affinity (Keefe et al., 2001)
    857..3256    +  CDS            ZNF598 (fragment): ZN598_HUMAN - Experimental evidence at protein level: Swiss-Prot protein existence level 1. E3 ubiquitin-protein ligase that plays a key role in the ribosome quality control (RQC), a pathway that takes place when a ribosome has stalled during translation (PubMed:28065601, PubMed:28132843). Required for ribosomes to terminally stall during translation of poly(A) sequences by mediating monoubiquitination of 40S ribosomal protein RPS10/eS10, RPS20/uS10 and RPS3/uS3 (PubMed:28065601, PubMed:28132843). Stalling precludes synthesis of a long poly-lysine tail and initiates the RQC pathway to degrade
   3260..3296    +  misc_feature   MCS (fragment): multiple cloning site
   3313..3397    +  CDS            large T antigen (fragment): large T antigen from SV40 (simian virus 40)
   3420..3541    +  polyA_signal   SV40 poly(A) signal: SV40 polyadenylation signal
   3575..4003    -  rep_origin     f1 ori (sequence partly withheld): f1 bacteriophage origin of replication; arrow indicates direction of (+) strand synthesis
   4030..4134    +  promoter       AmpR promoter: bla
   4136..4493    +  promoter       SV40 promoter: SV40 enhancer and early promoter
   4528..5322    +  CDS            NeoR/KanR: aminoglycoside phosphotransferase from Tn5; aph(3')-II (or nptII); confers resistance to neomycin, kanamycin, and G418 (Geneticin®)
   5343..5495    +  CDS            ble (fragment): BLE_KLEPN - Experimental evidence at protein level: Swiss-Prot protein existence level 1. Binding protein with a strong affinity to the bleomycin family of antibiotics. Binds to CL990; an antimitotic-antibiotic compound. From Klebsiella pneumoniae.
   5554..5601    +  polyA_signal   HSV TK poly(A) signal: herpes simplex virus thymidine kinase polyadenylation signal (Cole and Stacy, 1985)
   5692..5708    -  polyA_signal   bGH poly(A) signal (fragment): bovine growth hormone polyadenylation signal
   5930..6518    +  rep_origin     ori: high-copy-number ColE1/pMB1/pBR322/pUC origin of replication
