[The description below was written by a language model from this plasmid's Addgene catalogue record and pLannotate feature annotations shown in this document.]
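Description:
pT7-V5-SBP-C1-HsZNF598-del611-714-siRNAres_AH is a 6,632 nt mammalian expression plasmid encoding a tagged deletion mutant of human ZNF598 (also known as HEL2). The catalogue lists the backbone as unknown. The annotated layout includes a CMV enhancer/promoter, an SV40 poly(A) signal, an f1 ori, a dual-promoter NeoR/KanR cassette and a high-copy ColE1/pUC-type origin. In bacteria the plasmid is selected with kanamycin. The Tn5 aminoglycoside phosphotransferase gene sits downstream of both the bacterial bla promoter and the SV40 early promoter and is followed by the HSV TK poly(A) signal, so it could also confer G418 resistance in mammalian cells. Several short annotated fragments (HIV-1 LTR, SV40 large T antigen, ble, bGH poly(A)) are probably sequence-similarity hits or backbone remnants rather than functional elements.

The expression cassette places a T7 promoter just downstream of the CMV promoter, which would also permit transcription by T7 RNA polymerase. The open reading frame begins with a V5 epitope tag and a streptavidin-binding peptide (SBP), which lie N-terminal to the ZNF598 coding sequence. V5 allows immunodetection and SBP allows affinity capture on streptavidin. ZNF598 is an E3 ubiquitin ligase that monoubiquitinates 40S ribosomal proteins on stalled ribosomes and so initiates ribosome quality control. According to its name, this variant lacks residues 611–714 and is siRNA-resistant, presumably through silent changes, although the record does not describe them. The depositor numbers the sequence against the NCBI reference transcript. Such a construct suits complementation experiments in which endogenous ZNF598 is knocked down, together with pulldown assays to test the role of the deleted region. The record itself states only mammalian expression as the purpose. The depositor sequence may be theoretical rather than fully verified.
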