Addgene plasmid #148875: pT7-V5-SBP-C1-HsZNF598-del611-714-siRNAres_AH
Purpose: Mammalian Expression of HsZNF598-del611-714-siRNAres
Depositing lab: Elisa Izaurralde. Depositing organization: Max Planck Institute for Developmental Biology.
Backbone
  Vector backbone: Unknown
  Vector type: Mammalian Expression
Growth in bacteria
  Bacterial resistance: Kanamycin, 50 μg/mL
  Growth temperature: 37°C
  Growth strain: DH5alpha
  Copy number: High Copy
Gene/Insert
  Gene/Insert name: HsZNF598-del611-714-siRNAres
  Species: H. sapiens (human)
  Entrez Gene: ZNF598 (a.k.a. HEL2)
  Cloning method: Unknown
Terms and licenses: Academic/Nonprofit Terms; Industry Terms: Not Available to Industry
Depositor comments: Sequence according to sequence given by NCBI: NM_178167.4 Plasmids from this collection were made available to the research community and donated after the lab closed. Please note that the sequence provided by the depositing laboratory may be theoretical/predicted or based on Sanger sequencing results. There may be discrepancies between sequencing results obtained by Addgene and the depositor sequence. If an Addgene verified sequence is not available, please contact before placing your order to request that our lab fully sequence the plasmid.
How to cite: pT7-V5-SBP-C1-HsZNF598-del611-714-siRNAres_AH was a gift from Elisa Izaurralde (Addgene plasmid # 148875 ; http://n2t.net/addgene:148875 ; RRID:Addgene_148875)
